>Addgene plasmid #73395 | pETM6-At4CL-CmCHS-CmCHI | depositor full sequence | sequence record 135137 | Full Sequence
GGGGAATTGTGAGCGGATAACAATTCCCCTCTAGAAATAATTTTGTTTAACTTTAAGAAGGAGATATACA
TATGGCGCCACAAGAACAAGCAGTTTCTCAGGTGATGGAGAAACAGAGCAACAACAACAACAGTGACGTC
ATTTTCCGATCAAAGTTACCGGATATTTACATCCCGAACCACCTATCTCTCCACGACTACATCTTCCAAA
ACATCTCCGAATTCGCCACTAAGCCTTGCCTAATCAACGGACCAACCGGCCACGTGTACACTTACTCCGA
CGTCCACGTCATCTCCCGCCAAATCGCCGCCAATTTTCACAAACTCGGCGTTAACCAAAACGACGTCGTC
ATGCTCCTCCTCCCAAACTGTCCCGAATTCGTCCTCTCTTTCCTCGCCGCCTCCTTCCGCGGCGCAACCG
CCACCGCCGCAAACCCTTTCTTCACTCCGGCGGAGATAGCTAAACAAGCCAAAGCCTCCAACACCAAACT
CATAATCACCGAAGCTCGTTACGTCGACAAAATCAAACCACTTCAAAACGACGACGGAGTAGTCATCGTC
TGCATCGACGACAACGAATCCGTGCCAATCCCTGAAGGCTGCCTCCGCTTCACCGAGTTGACTCAGTCGA
CAACCGAGGCATCAGAAGTCATCGACTCGGTGGAGATTTCACCGGACGACGTGGTGGCACTACCTTACTC
CTCTGGCACGACGGGATTACCAAAAGGAGTGATGCTGACTCACAAGGGACTAGTCACGAGCGTTGCTCAG
CAAGTCGACGGCGAGAACCCGAATCTTTATTTCCACAGCGATGACGTCATACTCTGTGTTTTGCCCATGT
TTCATATCTACGCTTTGAACTCGATCATGTTGTGTGGTCTTAGAGTTGGTGCGGCGATTCTGATAATGCC
GAAGTTTGAGATCAATCTGCTATTGGAGCTGATCCAGAGGTGTAAAGTGACGGTGGCTCCGATGGTTCCG
CCGATTGTGTTGGCCATTGCGAAGTCTTCGGAGACGGAGAAGTATGATTTGAGCTCGATAAGAGTGGTGA
AATCTGGTGCTGCTCCTCTTGGTAAAGAACTTGAAGATGCCGTTAATGCCAAGTTTCCTAATGCCAAACT
CGGTCAGGGATACGGAATGACGGAAGCAGGTCCAGTGCTCGCAATGTCGTTAGGTTTTGCAAAGGAACCT
TTTCCGGTTAAGTCAGGAGCTTGTGGTACTGTTGTAAGAAATGCTGAGATGAAAATAGTTGATCCAGACA
CCGGAGATTCTCTTTCGAGGAATCAACCCGGTGAGATTTGTATTCGTGGTCACCAGATCATGAAAGGTTA
CCTCAACAATCCGGCAGCTACAGCAGAGACCATTGATAAAGACGGTTGGCTTCATACTGGAGATATTGGA
TTGATCGATGACGATGACGAGCTTTTCATCGTTGATCGATTGAAAGAACTTATCAAGTATAAAGGTTTTC
AGGTAGCTCCGGCTGAGCTAGAGGCTTTGCTCATCGGTCATCCTGACATTACTGATGTTGCTGTTGTCGC
AATGAAAGAAGAAGCAGCTGGTGAAGTTCCTGTTGCATTTGTGGTGAAATCGAAGGATTCGGAGTTATCA
GAAGATGATGTGAAGCAATTCGTGTCGAAACAGGTTGTGTTTTACAAGAGAATCAACAAAGTGTTCTTCA
CTGAATCCATTCCTAAAGCTCCATCAGGGAAGATATTGAGGAAAGATCTGAGGGCAAAACTAGCAAATGG
ATTGTGACTCGAGTCTGGTAAAGAAACCGCTGCTGCGAAATTTGAACGCCAGCACATGGACTCGTCTACT
AGTCGCAGCTTAATTAACCTAAACTGCTGCCACCGCTGAGCAATAACTAGCATAACCCCTTGGGGCCTCT
AAACGGGTCTTGAGGGGTTTTTTGCTAGGATCGAGATCGATCTCGATCCCGCGAAATTAATACGACTCAC
TATAGGGGAATTGTGAGCGGATAACAATTCCCCTCTAGAAATAATTTTGTTTAACTTTAAGAAGGAGATA
TACATATGGCTACGGTCCAAGAAATCCGCAACGCTCAACGCGCAGATGGTCCGGCGACGGTCCTGGCAAT
CGGCACGGCAACCCCGGCTCATAGCGTGAACCAGGCAGATTATCCGGACTATTACTTTCGTATTACCAAA
TCTGAACACATGACGGAACTGAAAGAAAAATTCAAACGTATGTGCGATAAAAGTATGATTAAAAAACGCT
ACATGTACCTGACCGAAGAAATCCTGAAAGAAAACCCGAATATGTGTGCCTACATGGCACCGAGCCTGGA
TGCGCGCCAGGACATTGTGGTTGTCGAAGTTCCGAAACTGGGTAAAGAAGCGGCCACCAAAGCCATCAAA
GAATGGGGCCAACCGAAATCAAAAATTACGCACCTGATCTTTTGCACCACGTCGGGTGTGGATATGCCGG
GTGCAGACTATCAGCTGACCAAACTGCTGGGTCTGCGTCCGAGCGTTAAACGCTTTATGATGTACCAGCA
AGGCTGCTTCGCAGGCGGTACGGTCCTGCGTCTGGCTAAAGATCTGGCGGAAAACAATAAAGGTGCTCGC
GTTCTGGTGGTTTGTAGTGAAATTACCGCTGTCACGTTTCGTGGTCCGGCGGATACCCATCTGGACTCCC
TGGTTGGCCAGGCCCTGTTCGGCGATGGTGCAGCTGCGGTTATCGTCGGCGCAGATCCGGACACGAGTGT
GGAACGTCCGCTGTATCAGCTGGTTTCAACCTCGCAAACGATTCTGCCGGATTCCGACGGTGCGATCGAT
GGCCATCTGCGCGAAGTGGGTCTGACCTTTCACCTGCTGAAAGACGTTCCGGGCCTGATTTCAAAAAACA
TCGAAAAAAGCCTGTCTGAAGCCTTTGCACCGGTTGGTATTTCGGATTGGAGCTCTATTTTCTGGATCGC
ACATCCGGGCGGTCCGGCAATCCTGGACCAGGTGGAAAGCAAACTGGGTCTGAAAGAAGAAAAACTGAAA
GCTACCCGTCAAGTCCTGTCTGAATACGGCAATATGAGTTCCGCGTGTGTGCTGTTCATTCTGGATGAAA
TGCGCAAAAAATCTGCCGAAGAAGCTAAAGCGACCACGGGCGAAGGTCTGGATTGGGGCGTGCTGTTTGG
TTTCGGTCCGGGTCTGACCGTCGAAACGGTCGTGCTGCACAGTGTGCCGATCAAAGCGGGCGGTGGCGGT
TCCGGCGGTGGTGGTAGTGGTGGTGGTGGCTCTCCGCCGCCGGCCCTGCCGCCGAAACGTCGTCGCTAAC
TCGAGTCTGGTAAAGAAACCGCTGCTGCGAAATTTGAACGCCAGCACATGGACTCGTCTACTAGTCGCAG
CTTAATTAACCTAAACTGCTGCCACCGCTGAGCAATAACTAGCATAACCCCTTGGGGCCTCTAAACGGGT
CTTGAGGGGTTTTTTGCTAGGATCGAGATCGATCTCGATCCCGCGAAATTAATACGACTCACTATAGGGG
AATTGTGAGCGGATAACAATTCCCCTCTAGAAATAATTTTGTTTAACTTTAAGAAGGAGATATACATATG
AATCCGTCGCCGTCTGTTACCGAACTGCAAGTGGAAAATGTCACCTTTACGCCGAGTCTGCAACCGCCGG
GCTCTACCAAATCGCATTTTCTGGGCGGTGCAGGTGAACGTGGCCTGGAAATCGAAGGCAAATTTGTTAA
ATTCACCGCTATTGGTGTCTATCTGGAAGAAAACGCCGTGCCGCTGCTGGCAGGCAAATGGAAAGGCAAA
ACCGCCGGTGAACTGACGGAATCTGTCGAATTTTTCCGCGATGTGGTTACCGGCCCGTTTGAAAAATTCA
TGAAAGTGACCATGATCCTGCCGCTGACGGGTGCGCAGTATTCAGAAAAAGTTGCTGAAAATTGCATGGC
GATTTGGAAATTTTTCGGCATCTACACCGATGCAGAAGCTAAAGCGATTGAAAAATTTACGGAAGTGTTC
AAAGACGAAATTTTTCCGCCGGGCAGCTCTATCCTGTTCACCCAAAGTTCCGGTTCGCTGACGATTTCAT
TTTCGAAAGATGGCAGCATCCCGAAAGACGGTGTCGCGGTGATTGAAAACAATCTGCTGAGCGAAGCCGT
TCTGGAATCTATGATCGGTAAAAACGGCGTCAGTCCGGCGGCCAAAAAATCCCTGGCCGAACGTCTGTCA
GCACTGCTGAATGTTGCTTCCGACAAAATGAAAGGCGGTGGCGGCTCAGGTGGCGGTGGCTCTGGTGGCG
GTGGTTCAGGCGTCAAAGAAAGTCTGGTGTGACTCGAGTCTGGTAAAGAAACCGCTGCTGCGAAATTTGA
ACGCCAGCACATGGACTCGTCTACTAGTCGCAGCTTAATTAACCTAAACTGCTGCCACCGCTGAGCAATA
ACTAGCATAACCCCTTGGGGCCTCTAAACGGGTCTTGAGGGGTTTTTTGCTAGCGAAAGGAGGAGTCGAC
TATATCCGGATTGGCGAATGGG
[124 nt withheld, positions 4503-4626]
C
[91 nt withheld, positions 4628-4718]
A
[49 nt withheld, positions 4720-4768]
CCTTTGACGTTGGAGTCCACGTTCTTT
[37 nt withheld, positions 4796-4832]
ACCCTATCTCGGTCTATTCTTTTGATTTATAAGGGATTTTGCCGATTTCGGCCTATTGGTTAAAAAATGA
GCTGATTTAACAAAAATTTAACGCGAATTTTAACAAAATATTAACGTTTACAATTTCTGGCGGCACGATG
GCATGAGATTATCAAAAAGGATCTTCACCTAGATCCTTTTAAATTAAAAATGAAGTTTTAAATCAATCTA
AAGTATATATGAGTAAACTTGGTCTGACAGTTACCAATGCTTAATCAGTGAGGCACCTATCTCAGCGATC
TGTCTATTTCGTTCATCCATAGTTGCCTGACTCCCCGTCGTGTAGATAACTACGATACGGGAGGGCTTAC
CATCTGGCCCCAGTGCTGCAATGATACCGCGAGACCCACGCTCACCGGCTCCAGATTTATCAGCAATAAA
CCAGCCAGCCGGAAGGGCCGAGCGCAGAAGTGGTCCTGCAACTTTATCCGCCTCCATCCAGTCTATTAAT
TGTTGCCGGGAAGCTAGAGTAAGTAGTTCGCCAGTTAATAGTTTGCGCAACGTTGTTGCCATTGCTACAG
GCATCGTGGTGTCACGCTCGTCGTTTGGTATGGCTTCATTCAGCTCCGGTTCCCAACGATCAAGGCGAGT
TACATGATCCCCCATGTTGTGCAAAAAAGCGGTTAGCTCCTTCGGTCCTCCGATCGTTGTCAGAAGTAAG
TTGGCCGCAGTGTTATCACTCATGGTTATGGCAGCACTGCATAATTCTCTTACTGTCATGCCATCCGTAA
GATGCTTTTCTGTGACTGGTGAGTACTCAACCAAGTCATTCTGAGAATAGTGTATGCGGCGACCGAGTTG
CTCTTGCCCGGCGTCAATACGGGATAATACCGCGCCACATAGCAGAACTTTAAAAGTGCTCATCATTGGA
AAACGTTCTTCGGGGCGAAAACTCTCAAGGATCTTACCGCTGTTGAGATCCAGTTCGATGTAACCCACTC
GTGCACCCAACTGATCTTCAGCATCTTTTACTTTCACCAGCGTTTCTGGGTGAGCAAAAACAGGAAGGCA
AAATGCCGCAAAAAAGGGAATAAGGGCGACACGGAAATGTTGAATACTCATACTCTTCCTTTTTCAATCA
TGATTGAAGCATTTATCAGGGTTATTGTCTCATGAGCGGATACATATTTGAATGTATTTAGAAAAATAAA
CAAATAGGTCATGACCAAAATCCCTTAACGTGAGTTTTCGTTCCACTGAGCGTCAGACCCCGTAGAAAAG
ATCAAAGGATCTTCTTGAGATCCTTTTTTTCTGCGCGTAATCTGCTGCTTGCAAACAAAAAAACCACCGC
TACCAGCGGTGGTTTGTTTGCCGGATCAAGAGCTACCAACTCTTTTTCCGAAGGTAACTGGCTTCAGCAG
AGCGCAGATACCAAATACTGTCCTTCTAGTGTAGCCGTAGTTAGGCCACCACTTCAAGAACTCTGTAGCA
CCGCCTACATACCTCGCTCTGCTAATCCTGTTACCAGTGGCTGCTGCCAGTGGCGATAAGTCGTGTCTTA
CCGGGTTGGACTCAAGACGATAGTTACCGGATAAGGCGCAGCGGTCGGGCTGAACGGGGGGTTCGTGCAC
ACAGCCCAGCTTGGAGCGAACGACCTACACCGAACTGAGATACCTACAGCGTGAGCTATGAGAAAGCGCC
ACGCTTCCCGAAGGGAGAAAGGCGGACAGGTATCCGGTAAGCGGCAGGGTCGGAACAGGAGAGCGCACGA
GGGAGCTTCCAGGGGGAAACGCCTGGTATCTTTATAGTCCTGTCGGGTTTCGCCACCTCTGACTTGAGCG
TCGATTTTTGTGATGCTCGTCAGGGGGGCGGAGCCTATGGAAAAACGCCAGCAACGCGGCCTTTTTACGG
TTCCTGGCCTTTTGCTGGCCTTTTGCTCACATGTTCTTTCCTGCGTTATCCCCTGATTCTGTGGATAACC
GTATTACCGCCTTTGAGTGAGCTGATACCGCTCGCCGCAGCCGAACGACCGAGCGCAGCGAGTCAGTGAG
CGAGGAAGCGGAAGAGCGCCTGATGCGGTATTTTCTCCTTACGCATCTGTGCGGTATTTCACACCGCATA
TATGGTGCACTCTCAGTACAATCTGCTCTGATGCCGCATAGTTAAGCCAGTATACACTCCGCTATCGCTA
CGTGACTGGGTCATGGCTGCGCCCCGACACCCGCCAACACCCGCTGACGCGCCCTGACGGGCTTGTCTGC
TCCCGGCATCCGCTTACAGACAAGCTGTGACCGTCTCCGGGAGCTGCATGTGTCAGAGGTTTTCACCGTC
ATCACCGAAACGCGCGAGGCAGCTGCGGTAAAGCTCATCAGCGTGGTCGTGAAGCGATTCACAGATGTCT
GCCTGTTCATCCGCGTCCAGCTCGTTGAGTTTCTCCAGAAGCGTTAATGTCTGGCTTCTGATAAAGCGGG
CCATGTTAAGGGCGGTTTTTTCCTGTTTGGTCACTGATGCCTCCGTGTAAGGGGGATTTCTGTTCATGGG
GGTAATGATACCGATGAAACGAGAGAGGATGCTCACGATACGGGTTACTGATGATGAACATGCCCGGTTA
CTGGAACGTTGTGAGGGTAAACAACTGGCGGTATGGATGCGGCGGGACCAGAGAAAAATCACTCAGGGTC
AATGCCAGCGCTTCGTTAATACAGATGTAGGTGTTCCACAGGGTAGCCAGCAGCATCCTGCGATGCAGAT
CCGGAACATAATGGTGCAGGGCGCTGACTTCCGCGTTTCCAGACTTTACGAAACACGGAAACCGAAGACC
ATTCATGTTGTTGCTCAGGTCGCAGACGTTTTGCAGCAGCAGTCGCTTCACGTTCGCTCGCGTATCGGTG
ATTCATTCTGCTAACCAGTAAGGCAACCCCGCCAGCCTAGCCGGGTCCTCAACGACAGGAGCACGATCAT
GCTAGTCATGCCCCGCGCCCACCGGAAGGAGCTGACTGGGTTGAAGGCTCTCAAGGGCATCGGTCGAGAT
CCCGGTGCCTAATGAGTGAGCTAACTTACATTAATTGCGTTGCGCTCACTGCCCGCTTTCCAGTCGGGAA
ACCTGTCGTGCCAGCTGCATTAATGAATCGGCCAACGCGCGGGGAGAGGCGGTTTGCGTATTGGGCGCCA
GGGTGGTTTTTCTTTTCACCAGTGAGACGGGCAACAGCTGATTGCCCTTCACCGCCTGGCCCTGAGAGAG
TTGCAGCAAGCGGTCCACGCTGGTTTGCCCCAGCAGGCGAAAATCCTGTTTGATGGTGGTTAACGGCGGG
ATATAACATGAGCTGTCTTCGGTATCGTCGTATCCCACTACCGAGATGTCCGCACCAACGCGCAGCCCGG
ACTCGGTAATGGCGCGCATTGCGCCCAGCGCCATCTGATCGTTGGCAACCAGCATCGCAGTGGGAACGAT
GCCCTCATTCAGCATTTGCATGGTTTGTTGAAAACCGGACATGGCACTCCAGTCGCCTTCCCGTTCCGCT
ATCGGCTGAATTTGATTGCGAGTGAGATATTTATGCCAGCCAGCCAGACGCAGACGCGCCGAGACAGAAC
TTAATGGGCCCGCTAACAGCGCGATTTGCTGGTGACCCAATGCGACCAGATGCTCCACGCCCAGTCGCGT
ACCGTCTTCATGGGAGAAAATAATACTGTTGATGGGTGTCTGGTCAGAGACATCAAGAAATAACGCCGGA
ACATTAGTGCAGGCAGCTTCCACAGCAATGGCATCCTGGTCATCCAGCGGATAGTTAATGATCAGCCCAC
TGACGCGTTGCGCGAGAAGATTGTGCACCGCCGCTTTACAGGCTTCGACGCCGCTTCGTTCTACCATCGA
CACCACCACGCTGGCACCCAGTTGATCGGCGCGAGATTTAATCGCCGCGACAATTTGCGACGGCGCGTGC
AGGGCCAGACTGGAGGTGGCAACGCCAATCAGCAACGACTGTTTGCCCGCCAGTTGTTGTGCCACGCGGT
TGGGAATGTAATTCAGCTCCGCCATCGCCGCTTCCACTTTTTCCCGCGTTTTCGCAGAAACGTGGCTGGC
CTGGTTCACCACGCGGGAAACGGTCTGATAAGAGACACCGGCATACTCTGCGACATCGTATAACGTTACT
GGTTTCACATTCACCACCCTGAATTGACTCTCTTCCGGGCGCTATCATGCCATACCGCGAAAGGTTTTGC
GCCATTCGATGGTGTCCGGGATCTCGACGCTCTCCCTTATGCGACTCCTGCATTAGGAAGCAGCCCAGTA
GTAGGTTGAGGCCGTTGAGCACCGCCGCCGCAAGGAATGGTGCATGCAAGGAGATGGCGCCCAACAGTCC
CCCGGCCACGGGGCCTGCCACCATACCCACGCCGAAACAAGCGCTCATGAGCCCGAAGTGGCGAGCCCGA
TCTTCCCCATCGGTGATGTCGGCGATATAGGCGCCAGCAACCGCACCTGTGGCGCCGGTGATGCCGGCCA
CGATGCGTCCGGCGTAGCCTAGGATCGAGATCGATCTCGATCCCGCGAAATTAATACGACTCACTATA
Features (pLannotate 1.2.2; 32 found; start..end, strand, type, name):
      3..27      +  protein_bind   lac operator: The lac repressor binds to the lac operator to inhibit transcription in E. coli. This inhibition can be relieved by adding lactose or isopropyl-β-D-thiogalactopyranoside (IPTG). lac repressor encoded by lacI
     42..64      +  RBS            RBS: efficient ribosome binding site from bacteriophage T7 gene 10 (Olins and Rangwala, 1989)
     72..1754    +  CDS            4CL1: 4CL1_ARATH - Experimental evidence at protein level: Swiss-Prot protein existence level 1. Produces CoA thioesters of a variety of hydroxy- and methoxy- substituted cinnamic acids, which are used to synthesize several phenylpropanoid-derived compounds, including anthocyanins, flavonoids, isoflavonoids, coumarins, lignin, suberin and wall-bound phenolics. From Arabidopsis thaliana (Mouse-ear cress).
   1770..1811    +  CDS            S-Tag (fragment): affinity and epitope tag derived from pancreatic ribonuclease A
   1867..1914    +  terminator     T7 terminator: transcription terminator for bacteriophage T7 RNA polymerase
   1948..1966    +  promoter       T7 promoter: promoter for bacteriophage T7 RNA polymerase
   1967..1991    +  protein_bind   lac operator: The lac repressor binds to the lac operator to inhibit transcription in E. coli. This inhibition can be relieved by adding lactose or isopropyl-β-D-thiogalactopyranoside (IPTG). lac repressor encoded by lacI
   2006..2028    +  RBS            RBS: efficient ribosome binding site from bacteriophage T7 gene 10 (Olins and Rangwala, 1989)
   2036..3196    +  CDS            CHS1: CHS1_SOYBN - Experimental evidence at protein level: Swiss-Prot protein existence level 1. The primary product of this enzyme is 4,2',4',6'- tetrahydroxychalcone (also termed naringenin-chalcone or chalcone) which can under specific conditions spontaneously isomerize into naringenin. From Glycine max (Soybean) (Glycine hispida).
   3227..3249    -  CDS            9xHis (fragment): 9xHis affinity tag
   3302..3343    +  CDS            S-Tag (fragment): affinity and epitope tag derived from pancreatic ribonuclease A
   3399..3446    +  terminator     T7 terminator: transcription terminator for bacteriophage T7 RNA polymerase
   3480..3498    +  promoter       T7 promoter: promoter for bacteriophage T7 RNA polymerase
   3499..3523    +  protein_bind   lac operator: The lac repressor binds to the lac operator to inhibit transcription in E. coli. This inhibition can be relieved by adding lactose or isopropyl-β-D-thiogalactopyranoside (IPTG). lac repressor encoded by lacI
   3538..3560    +  RBS            RBS: efficient ribosome binding site from bacteriophage T7 gene 10 (Olins and Rangwala, 1989)
   3574..4209    +  CDS            CHI1 (fragment): CFI1_ARATH - Also known as CFI, TT5. Experimental evidence at protein level: Swiss-Prot protein existence level 1. Catalyzes the intramolecular cyclization of bicyclic chalcones into tricyclic (S)-flavanones. Responsible for the isomerization of 4,2',4',6'-tetrahydroxychalcone (also termed chalcone) into naringenin. From Arabidopsis thaliana (Mouse-ear cress).
   4237..4260    +  CDS            FAPα2 (fragment): fluorogen-activating protein composed of a dimer of the L5-MG single-chain antibody fragment (Szent-Gyorgyi et al., 2008) binds malachite green derivatives to produce red fluorescence
   4315..4356    +  CDS            S-Tag (fragment): affinity and epitope tag derived from pancreatic ribonuclease A
   4412..4459    +  terminator     T7 terminator: transcription terminator for bacteriophage T7 RNA polymerase
   4503..4958    +  rep_origin     f1 ori (sequence partly withheld): f1 bacteriophage origin of replication; arrow indicates direction of (+) strand synthesis
   5073..5933    -  CDS            AmpR: β-lactamase; bla; confers resistance to ampicillin, carbenicillin, and related antibiotics
   5934..6026    -  promoter       AmpR promoter: bla
   6107..6695    +  rep_origin     ori: high-copy-number ColE1/pMB1/pBR322/pUC origin of replication
   6881..7023    -  misc_feature   bom: basis of mobility region from pBR322
   7125..7316    -  CDS            rop: Rop protein, which maintains plasmids at low copy number; rop
   7333..7713    +  CDS            YPB1_ECOLX: Protein predicted: Swiss-Prot protein existence level 4. From Escherichia coli.
   7775..7839    -  CDS            TcR (fragment): tetracycline efflux protein; tet; confers resistance to tetracycline
   7854..7875    -  protein_bind   CAP binding site: CAP binding activates transcription in the presence of cAMP. E. coli catabolite activator protein
   7888..8970    -  CDS            lacI: lac repressor; lacI; The lac repressor binds to the lac operator to inhibit transcription in E. coli. This inhibition can be relieved by adding lactose or isopropyl-β-D-thiogalactopyranoside (IPTG).
   8971..9048    -  promoter       lacI promoter: lacI
   9056..9329    -  CDS            TcR (fragment): tetracycline efflux protein; tet; confers resistance to tetracycline
   9364..2       +  promoter       T7 promoter (across the origin): promoter for bacteriophage T7 RNA polymerase
