[The description below was written by a language model from this plasmid's Addgene catalogue record and pLannotate feature annotations shown in this document.]
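Description:
pETM6-At4CL-CmCHS-CmCHI is a bacterial expression plasmid of about 9.4 kb, built on the pETM6 backbone, that carries a three-enzyme module for converting phenylpropanoic acids into flavanones in E. coli. It replicates from a ColE1/pBR322-type origin, with the pBR322 bom and rop regions also annotated. The catalogue nonetheless lists it as high copy. Selection is by ampicillin resistance through the β-lactamase gene. An f1 origin is present as well, along with short remnants of the tetracycline resistance gene that are non-functional backbone leftovers. The plasmid encodes its own lacI repressor.

The payload consists of three separate transcription units in the same orientation. Each has its own T7 promoter, lac operator, T7 gene 10 ribosome binding site and T7 terminator, so every gene is transcribed independently by T7 RNA polymerase and is inducible with IPTG in a host that supplies that polymerase. The first unit encodes Arabidopsis thaliana 4-coumarate:CoA ligase (4CL1), which activates hydroxycinnamic acids to their CoA thioesters. The second encodes chalcone synthase, which forms naringenin chalcone. The third encodes chalcone isomerase, which cyclises the chalcone to the (S)-flavanone. The catalogue attributes the synthase and isomerase to C. maxima, whereas the automated annotation labels them by their closest soybean and Arabidopsis homologues. S-tag fragments lie downstream of each coding region, and the brief His-tag and FAP hits appear to be vector-derived sequence rather than intended fusions.

According to the associated publication title, the construct was used in optimising an E. coli co-culture for flavonoid production.
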