Addgene plasmid #73395: pETM6-At4CL-CmCHS-CmCHI
Purpose: Expresses three enzymes to convert phenylpropanoic acids to flavanones in vivo
Depositing lab: Mattheos Koffas. Depositing organization: Rensselaer Polytechnic Institute. Publication: Experimental and computational optimization of an Escherichia coli co-culture for the efficient production of flavonoids. Jones JA, Vernacchio VR, Sinkoe AL, Collins SM, Ibrahim MH, Lachance DM, Hahn J, Koffas MA. Metab Eng. 2016 Feb 6;35:55-63. doi: 10.1016/j.ymben.2016.01.006. PubMed 26860871.
Backbone
  Vector backbone: pETM6
  Backbone manufacturer: Koffas Lab, Addgene Plasmid #49795
  Backbone size w/o insert (bp): 5203
  Vector type: Bacterial Expression
Growth in bacteria
  Bacterial resistance: Ampicillin, 100 μg/mL
  Growth temperature: 37°C
  Growth strain: DH5alpha
  Copy number: High Copy
Gene/Insert 1
  Gene/Insert name: At4CL
  Species: A. thaliana (mustard weed)
  Promoter: T7
  Cloning method: Restriction Enzyme; 5′ cloning site unknown (unknown if destroyed); 3′ cloning site unknown (unknown if destroyed)
  Sequencing primers: 5′ pBRrevBam
Gene/Insert 2
  Gene/Insert name: CmCHS
  Species: C. maxima
  Promoter: T7
  Cloning method: Restriction Enzyme; 5′ cloning site unknown (unknown if destroyed); 3′ cloning site unknown (unknown if destroyed)
  Sequencing primers: 5′ unknown
Gene/Insert 3
  Gene/Insert name: CmCHI
  Species: C. maxima
  Promoter: T7
  Cloning method: Restriction Enzyme; 5′ cloning site unknown (unknown if destroyed); 3′ cloning site unknown (unknown if destroyed)
  Sequencing primers: 5′ unknown
Terms and licenses: Academic/Nonprofit Terms; Industry Terms: Not Available to Industry
How to cite: pETM6-At4CL-CmCHS-CmCHI was a gift from Mattheos Koffas (Addgene plasmid # 73395 ; http://n2t.net/addgene:73395 ; RRID:Addgene_73395)
