>Addgene plasmid #73395 | pETM6-At4CL-CmCHS-CmCHI | addgene partial sequence | sequence record 139348 | pBRrevBam 5'-GGTGATGTCGGCGATATAGG-3'
ATGCGTCCGGCGTAGCCTAGGATCGAGATCGATCTCGATCCCGCGAAATTAATACGACTCACTATAGGGG
AATTGTGAGCGGATAACAATTCCCCTCTAGAAATAATTTTGTTTAACTTTAAGAAGGAGATATACATATG
GCGCCACAAGAACAAGCAGTTTCTCAGGTGATGGAGAAACAGAGCAACAACAACAACAGTGACGTCATTT
TCCGATCAAAGTTACCGGATATTTACATCCCGAACCACCTATCTCTCCACGACTACATCTTCCAAAACAT
CTCCGAATTCGCCACTAAGCCTTGCCTAATCAACGGACCAACCGGCCACGTGTACACTTACTCCGACGTC
CACGTCATCTCCCGCCAAATCGCCGCCAATTTTCACAAACTCGGCGTTAACCAAAACGACGTCGTCATGC
TCCTCCTCCCAAACTGTCCCGAATTCGTCCTCTCTTTCCTCGCCGCCTCCTTCCGCGGCGCAACCGCCAC
CGCCGCAAACCCTTTCTTCACTCCGGCGGAGATAGCTAAACAAGCCAAAGCCTCCAACACCAAACTCATA
ATCACCGAAGCTCGTTACGTCGACAAAATCAAACCACTTCAAAACGACGACGGAGTAGTCATCGTCTGCA
TCGACGACAACGAATCCGTGCCAATCCCTGAAGGCTGCCTCCGCTTCACCGAGTTGACTCAGTCGACAAC
CGAGGCATCAGAAGTCATCGACTCGGTGGAGATTTCACCGGACGACGTGGTGGCACTACCTTACTCCTCT
GGCACGACG
