>Addgene plasmid #73395 | pETM6-At4CL-CmCHS-CmCHI | addgene partial sequence | sequence record 139358 | RecAGcR 5'-GACTTTTACGCCGAGTTTGC-3'
ATCGAAGGCAAATTTGTTAAATTCACCGCTATTGGTGTCTATCTGGAAGAAAACGCCGTGCCGCTGCTGG
CAGGCAAATGGAAAGGCAAAACCGCCGGTGAACTGACGGAATCTGTCGAATTTTTCCGCGATGTGGTTAC
CGGCCCGTTTGAAAAATTCATGAAAGTGACCATGATCCTGCCGCTGACGGGTGCGCAGTATTCAGAAAAA
GTTGCTGAAAATTGCATGGCGATTTGGAAATTTTTCGGCATCTACACCGATGCAGAAGCTAAAGCGATTG
AAAAATTTACGGAAGTGTTCAAAGACGAAATTTTTCCGCCGGGCAGCTCTATCCTGTTCACCCAAAGTTC
CGGTTCGCTGACGATTTCATTTTCGAAAGATGGCAGCATCCCGAAAGACGGTGTCGCGGTGATTGAAAAC
AATCTGCTGAGCGAAGCCGTTCTGGAATCTATGATCGGTAAAAACGGCGTCAGTCCGGCGGCCAAAAAAT
CCCTGGCCGAACGTCTGTCAGCACTGCTGAATGTTGCTTCCGACAAAATGAAAGGCGGTGGCGGCTCAGG
TGGCGGTGGCTCTGGTGGCGGTGGTTCAGGCGTCAAAGAAAGTCTGGTGTGACTCGAGTCTGGTAAAGAA
ACCGCTGCTGCGAAATTTGAACGCCAGCACATGGACTCGTCTACTAGTCGCAGCTTAAT
